Addgene plasmid #47766: pDR-AmTrac-IS
Purpose: expresses AmTrac-IS in yeast
Depositing lab: Wolf Frommer. Depositing organization: Carnegie Institution for Science. Publication: Fluorescent sensors reporting the activity of ammonium transceptors in live cells. De Michele R, Ast C, Loque D, Ho CH, Andrade SL, Lanquar V, Grossmann G, Gehne S, Kumke MU, Frommer WB. eLife. 2013 Jul 2;2:e00800. 10.7554/eLife.00800 PubMed 23840931.
Backbone
  Vector backbone: pDR GW
  Backbone size w/o insert (bp): 6000
  Total vector size (bp): 8200
  Vector type: Yeast Expression
  Selectable markers: URA3
Growth in bacteria
  Bacterial resistance: Ampicillin, 100 μg/mL
  Growth temperature: 37°C
  Growth strain: Top10
  Copy number: High Copy
Gene/Insert
  Gene/Insert name: AmTrac1;2
  Species: A. thaliana (mustard weed), Synthetic
  Insert size (bp): 2229
  Promoter: PMA
  Tag / fusion protein: mcpGFP
  Cloning method: Gateway Cloning
  Sequencing primers: 5′ aacaatcgttaataattaattaattgg; 3′ gaagtgtcaacaacgtatctacc
Terms and licenses: Academic/Nonprofit Terms; Industry Terms: Not Available to Industry
How to cite: pDR-AmTrac-IS was a gift from Wolf Frommer (Addgene plasmid # 47766 ; http://n2t.net/addgene:47766 ; RRID:Addgene_47766)
