[The description below was written by a language model from this plasmid's Addgene catalogue record.]
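Description:
pDR-AmTrac-IS is a yeast expression plasmid built on the Gateway-compatible pDR GW backbone, with a total size of about 8.2 kb, of which roughly 6 kb is backbone. It is maintained in E. coli as a high-copy plasmid under ampicillin selection. In yeast it is selected through the URA3 auxotrophic marker, which restores uracil prototrophy in ura3 host strains. The record does not list the origins of replication for either host, and no feature table is available to confirm the individual backbone elements.

The payload is a 2,229 bp insert recorded as AmTrac1;2, of mixed Arabidopsis thaliana and synthetic origin, which was introduced by Gateway recombination and is expressed from the PMA promoter. In yeast vectors this name usually refers to the strong promoter of the plasma membrane H+-ATPase gene, although the record gives only "PMA". The insert carries mcpGFP as its fusion partner, a circularly permuted GFP variant. Circularly permuted fluorescent proteins are useful in sensors because conformational changes in the host protein can alter their fluorescence. The associated publication title concerns fluorescent sensors that report the activity of ammonium transceptors in live cells, so AmTrac-IS appears to be one such sensor based on a plant ammonium transporter. The record does not say what the "IS" designation means or how this variant differs from other AmTrac versions. It also does not specify where mcpGFP sits within the transporter. The stated purpose is simply to express AmTrac-IS in yeast, which would allow fluorescence-based monitoring of transporter activity in living cells.
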