>Addgene plasmid #47766 | pDR-AmTrac-IS | depositor partial sequence | sequence record 68729 | AmTrac-IS
ATGTCAGGAGCAATAACATGCTCTGCGGCCGATCTCGCCACCCTACTTGGCCCCAACGCCACGGCGGCGG
CCGACTACATTTGCGGCCAATTAGGCACCGTTAACAACAAGTTCACCGATGCAGCCTTCGCCATAGACAA
CACCTACCTCCTCTTCTCTGCCTACCTTGTCTTCGCCATGCAGCTCGGCTTCGCTATGCTTTGTGCTGGT
TCTGTTAGAGCCAAGAATACGATGAACATCATGCTTACCAATGTCCTTGACGCTGCAGCCGGAGGACTCT
TCTACTATCTCTTTGGTTACGCCTTTGCCTTTGGAGGATCCTCCGAAGGGTTCATTGGAAGACACAACTT
TGCTCTTAGAGACTTTCCGACTCCCACAGCTGATTACTCTTTCTTCCTCTACCAATGGGCGTTCGCAATC
GCGGCCGCTGGAATCACAAGTGGTTCGATCGCAGAGAGGACTCAGTTCGTGGCTTACTTGATATACTCTT
CTTTCTTAACCGGATTTGTTTACCCGGTTGTCTCTCACTGGTTTTGGTCCCCGGATGGATGGGCCAGTCC
CTTTCGTTCAGCGGATGATCGTTTGTTTAGCACCGGAGCCATTGACTTTGCTGGCTCCGGTGTTGTTCAC
ATGGTTGGTGGCATAGCAGGTTTATGGGGTGCTCTTATTGAAGGTCCTCGTCGTGGTCGGTTCGAGAAAA
TCTCTAACGTCTATATCAAGGCCGACAAGCAGAAGAACGGCATCAAGGCGAACTTCAAGATCCGCCACAA
CATCGAGGACGGCGGCGTGCAGCTCGCCTACCACTACCAGCAGAACACCCCCATCGGCGACGGCCCCGTG
CTGCTGCCCGACAACCACTACCTGAGCGTCCAGTCCAAGCTGAGCAAAGACCCCAACGAGAAGCGCGATC
ACATGGTCCTGCTGGAGTTCGTGACCGCCGCCGGGATCACTCTCGGCATGGACGAGCTGTACAAGGGTGG
TACCGGTGGATCTATGGTGAGCAAGGGCGAGGAGCTGTTCACCGGGGTGGTGCCCATCCTGGTCGAGCTG
GACGGCGACGTAAACGGCCACAAGTTCAGCGTGTCCGGCGAGGGCGAGGGCGATGCCACCTACGGCAAGC
TGACCCTGAAGTTCATCTGCACCACCGGCAAGCTGCCCGTGCCCTGGCCCACCCTCGTGACCACCCTGAC
CTACGGCGTGCAGTGCTTCAGCCGCTACCCCGACCACATGAAGCAGCACGACTTCTTCAAGTCCGCCATG
CCCGAAGGCTACATCCAGGAGCGCACCATCTTCTTCAAGGACGACGGCAACTACAAGACCCGCGCCGAGG
TGAAGTTCGAGGGCGACACCCTGGTGAACCGCATCGAGCTGAAGGGCATCGACTTCAAGGAGGACGGCAA
CATCCTGGGGCACAAGCTGGAGTACAACTTTAATGGTGGTCGCGCTATTGCTCTGCGCGGCCACTCTGCC
TCGCTAGTAGTCTTAGGAACCTTCCTCCTATGGTTTGGATGGTATGGTTTCAACCCCGGTTCCTTCACTA
AGATACTCGTTCCGTATAATTCTGGTTCCAACTACGGCCAATGGAGCGGAATCGGCCGTACAGCGGTTAA
CACCACACTCTCAGGATGCACAGCAGCTCTAACCACACTCTTTGGTAAACGTCTCCTATCAGGCCACTGG
AACGTAACGGACGTTTGCAACGGGTTACTCGGTGGGTTTGCGGCCATAACCGCAGGTTGCTCCGTCGTAG
AGCCATGGGCAGCGATTGTGTGCGGCTTCATGGCTTCTGTCGTCCTTATCGGATGCAACAAGCTCGCGGA
GCTTGTACAATATGATGATCCACTCGAGGCAGCCCAACTACATGGAGGGTGTGGCGCGTGGGGGTTGATA
TTCGTAGGATTGTTTGCCAAAGAGAAGTATCTAAACGAGGTTTATGGCGCCACCCCGGGAAGGCCATATG
GACTATTTATGGGCGGAGGAGGGAAGCTGTTGGGAGCACAATTGGTTCAAATACTTGTGATTGTAGGATG
GGTTAGTGCCACAATGGGAACACTCTTCTTCATCCTCAAAAGGCTCAATCTGCTTAGGATCTCGGAGCAG
CATGAAATGCAAGGGATGGATATGACACGTCACGGTGGCTTTGCTTATATCTACCATGATAATGATGATG
AGTCTCATAGAGTGGATCCTGGATCTCCTTTCCCTCGATCAGCTACTCCTCCTCGCGTT
