>Addgene plasmid #47766 | pDR-AmTrac-IS | addgene partial sequence | sequence record 70987 | EGFP-N 5'-CGTCGCCGTCCAGCTCGACCAG-3'
TCGCCCTTGCTCACCATAGATCCACCGGTACCACCCTTGTACAGCTCGTCCATGCCGAGAGTGATCCCGG
CGGCGGTCACGAACTCCAGCAGGACCATGTGATCGCGCTTCTCGTTGGGGTCTTTGCTCAGCTTGGACTG
GACGCTCAGGTAGTGGTTGTCGGGCAGCAGCACGGGGCCGTCGCCGATGGGGGTGTTCTGCTGGTAGTGG
TAGGCGAGCTGCACGCCGCCGTCCTCGATGTTGTGGCGGATCTTGAAGTTCGCCTTGATGCCGTTCTTCT
GCTTGTCGGCCTTGATATAGACGTTAGAGATTTTCTCGAACCGACCACGACGAGGACCTTCAATAAGAGC
ACCCCATAAACCTGCTATGCCACCAACCATGTGAACAACACCGGAGCCAGCAAAGTCAATGGCTCCGGTG
CTAAACAAACGATCATCCGCTGAACGAAAGGGACTGGCCCATCCATCCGGGGACCAAAACCAGTGAGAGA
CAACCGGGTAAACAAATCCGGTTAAGAAAGAAGAGTATATCAAGTAAGCCACGAACTGAGTCCTCTCTGC
GATCGAACCACTTGTGATTCCAGCGGCCGCGATTGCGAACGCCCATTGGTAGAGGAAGAAAGAGTAATCA
GCTGTGGGAGTCGGAAAGTCTCTAAGAGCAAAGTTGTGTCTTCCAATGAACCCTTCGGAGGATCCTCCAA
AGGCAAAGGCGTAACCAAAGAGATAGTAGAAGAGTCCTCCGGCTGCAGCGTCAAGGACATTGGTAAGCAT
GATGTTCATCGTATTCTTGGCTCTAACAGAACCAGCACAAAGCATAGCGAAGCCGAGCTGCATGGCGA
